>Addgene plasmid #184785 | pScalps hygro | addgene full sequence | sequence record 371363 | Addgene NGS Result
AATCTGCTTAGGGTTAGGCGTTTTGCGCTGCTTCGCGATGTACGGGCCAGATATACGCGCTGTGGAATGT
GTGTCAGTTAGGGTGTGGAAAGTCCCCAGGCTCCCCAGCAGGCAGAAGTATGCAAAGCATGCATCTCAAT
TAGTCAGCAACCAGGTGTGGAAAGTCCCCAGGCTCCCCAGCAGGCAGAAGTATGCAAAGCATGCATCTCA
ATTAGTCAGCAACCATAGTCCCGCCCCTAACTCCGCCCATCCCGCCCCTAACTCCGCCCAGTTCCGCCCA
TTCTCCGCCCCATGGCTGACTAATTTTTTTTATTTATGCAGAGGCCGAGGCCGCCTCTGCCTCTGAGCTA
TTCCAGAAGTAGTGAGGAGGCTTTTTTGGAGGCCTAGGCTTTTGCAAAAAGCTCGCGTTGACATTGATTA
TTGACTAGTTATTAATAGTAATCAATTACGGGGTCATTAGTTCATAGCCCATATATGGAGTTCCGCGTTA
CATAACTTACGGTAAATGGCCCGCCTGGCTGACCGCCCAACGACCCCCGCCCATTGACGTCAATAATGAC
GTATGTTCCCATAGTAACGCCAATAGGGACTTTCCATTGACGTCAATGGGTGGAGTATTTACGGTAAACT
GCCCACTTGGCAGTACATCAAGTGTATCATATGCCAAGTACGCCCCCTATTGACGTCAATGACGGTAAAT
GGCCCGCCTGGCATTATGCCCAGTACATGACCTTATGGGACTTTCCTACTTGGCAGTACATCTACGTATT
AGTCATCGCTATTACCATGGTGATGCGGTTTTGGCAGTACATCAATGGGCGTGGATAGCGGTTTGACTCA
CGGGGATTTCCAAGTCTCCACCCCATTGACGTCAATGGGAGTTTGTTTTGGCACCAAAATCAACGGGACT
TTCCAAAATGTCGTAACAACTCCGCCCCATTGACGCAAATGGGCGGTAGGCGTGTACGGTGGGAGGTCTA
TATAAGCAGCGCGTTTTGCCTGTACTGGGTCTCTCTGGTTAGACCAGATCTGAGCCTGGGAGCTCTCTGG
CTAACTAGGGAACCCACTGCTTAAGCCTCAATAAAGCTTGCCTTGAGTGCTTCAAGTAGTGTGTGCCCGT
CTGTTGTGTGACTCTGGTAACTAGAGATCCCTCAGACCCTTTTAGTCAGTGTGGAAAATCTCTAGCAGTG
GCGCCCGAACAGGGACTTGAAAGCGAAAGGGAAACCAGAGGAGCTCTCTCGACGCAGGACTCGGCTTGCT
GAAGCGCGCACGGCAAGAGGCGAGGGGCGGCGACTGGTGAGTACGCCAAAAATTTTGACTAGCGGAGGCT
AGAAGGAGAGAGATGGGTGCGAGAGCGTCAGTATTAAGCGGGGGAGAATTAGATCGCGATGGGAAAAAAT
TCGGTTAAGGCCAGGGGGAAAGAAAAAATATAAATTAAAACATATAGTATGGGCAAGCAGGGAGCTAGAA
CGATTCGCAGTTAATCCTGGCCTGTTAGAAACATCAGAAGGCTGTAGACAAATACTGGGACAGCTACAAC
CATCCCTTCAGACAGGATCAGAAGAACTTAGATCATTATATAATACAGTAGCAACCCTCTATTGTGTGCA
TCAAAGGATAGAGATAAAAGACACCAAGGAAGCTTTAGACAAGATAGAGGAAGAGCAAAACAAAAGTAAG
ACCACCGCACAGCAAGCGGCCGGCCGCTGATCTTCAGACCTGGAGGAGGAGATATGAGGGACAATTGGAG
AAGTGAATTATATAAATATAAAGTAGTAAAAATTGAACCATTAGGAGTAGCACCCACCAAGGCAAAGAGA
AGAGTGGTGCAGAGAGAAAAAAGAGCAGTGGGAATAGGAGCTTTGTTCCTTGGGTTCTTGGGAGCAGCAG
GAAGCACTATGGGCGCAGCGTCAATGACGCTGACGGTACAGGCCAGACAATTATTGTCTGGTATAGTGCA
GCAGCAGAACAATTTGCTGAGGGCTATTGAGGCGCAACAGCATCTGTTGCAACTCACAGTCTGGGGCATC
AAGCAGCTCCAGGCAAGAATCCTGGCTGTGGAAAGATACCTAAAGGATCAACAGCTCCTGGGGATTTGGG
GTTGCTCTGGAAAACTCATTTGCACCACTGCTGTGCCTTGGAATGCTAGTTGGAGTAATAAATCTCTGGA
ACAGATTTGGAATCACACGACCTGGATGGAGTGGGACAGAGAATTAACAATTACACAAGCTTAATACACT
CCTTAATTGAAGAATCGCAAAACCAGCAAGAAAAGAATGAACAAGAATTATTGGAATTAGATAAATGGGC
AAGTTTGTGGAATTGGTTTAACATAACAAATTGGCTGTGGTATATAAAATTATTCATAATGATAGTAGGA
GGCTTGGTAGGTTTAAGAATAGTTTTTGCTGTACTTTCTATAGTGAATAGAGTTAGGCAGGGATATTCAC
CATTATCGTTTCAGACCCACCTCCCAACCCCGAGGGGACCCGACAGGCCCGAAGGAATAGAAGAAGAAGG
TGGAGAGAGAGACAGAGACAGATCCATTCGATTAGTGAACGGATCGGCACTGCGTGCGCCAATTCTGCAG
ACAAATGGCAGTATTCATCCACAATTTTAAAAGAAAAGGGGGGATTGGGGGGTACAGTGCAGGGGAAAGA
ATAGTAGACATAATAGCAACAGACATACAAACTAAAGAATTACAAAAACAAATTACAAAAATTCAAAATT
TTCGGGTTTATTACAGGGACAGCAGAGATCCAGTTTGGTTAATTAACTGCAGCCCCGATAAAATAAAAGA
TTTTATTTAGTCTCCAGAAAAAGGGGGGAATGAAAGACCCCACCTGTAGGTTTGGCAAGCTAGCTGCAGT
AACGCCATTTTGCAAGGCATGGAAAAATACCAAACCAAGAATAGAGAAGTTCAGATCAAGGGCGGGTACA
TGAAAATAGCTAACGTTGGGCCAAACAGGATATCTGCGGTGAGCAGTTTCGGCCCCGGCCCGGGGCCAAG
AACAGATGGTCACCGCAGTTTCGGCCCCGGCCCGAGGCCAAGAACAGATGGTCCCCAGATATGGCCCAAC
CCTCAGCAGTTTCTTAAGACCCATCAGATGTTTCCAGGCTCCCCCAAGGACCTGAAATGACCCTGCGCCT
TATTTGAATTAACCAATCAGCCTGCTTCTCGCTTCTGTTCGCGCGCTTCTGCTTCCCGAGCTCTATAAAA
GAGCTCACAACCCCTCACTCGGCGCGCCAGTCCTCCGACAGACTGAGTCGCCCGGGGGTCTAGAAGCGCT
GGATCCGTTTAAACGCGGCCGCCCAGCACAGTGGCTCGAGCCGCGGGTTAACTGGCCAGAATTCTCGACC
TTGACTGGCGGCGCGACCTTGAGGCCTGCGTTCGCCTCAGTTGCCCCCTCTGTGCAATGGGGAGACGCGC
CTCATCGCTTGACAACGGCCGAAGAGCCGCCGCGCTTCCGTCTCCCGCGTGCGCGCGCCATGCTGCCCAC
CCCCGTTCCGCACTGACCCTCCCCCGTGCCCCGCGTCCCGTACTGCCGCCCCGCCCCGAGTCCCATGCCG
CAGCCACCGCGACGGAGCCCGCAGGCGGGAACCTGCCTCCGCGCGTTAGCGCGCACGCGCGCCTCATGTG
TCGTCCCCATCAGCGCCGGCTTCCGTCTATAGGCCAGATGCACTGTCACTCTGGCGAAGTCGCAGACCCG
ATTGGCCGGGACGGAGGCGCGAGACCGGGTTGCGGGCGGGGCCGAACGTGGTATAAAAGGGGCGGGAGGC
CAGGCTCGTGCCGTTTTGCAGACGCCACCGCCGAGGAAAACCGTGTACTATTAGCCACGCGTGCCGCCAC
CATGAAGAAGCCCGAACTCACCGCTACCAGCGTTGAAAAATTTCTCATCGAGAAGTTCGACAGTGTGAGC
GACCTGATGCAGTTGTCGGAGGGCGAAGAGAGCCGAGCCTTCAGCTTCGATGTCGGCGGACGCGGCTATG
TACTGCGGGTGAATAGCTGCGCTGATGGCTTCTACAAAGACCGCTACGTGTACCGCCACTTCGCCAGCGC
TGCACTACCCATCCCCGAAGTGTTGGACATCGGCGAGTTCAGCGAGAGCCTGACATACTGCATCAGTAGA
CGCGCCCAAGGCGTTACTCTCCAAGACCTCCCCGAAACAGAGCTGCCTGCTGTGTTACAGCCTGTCGCCG
AAGCTATGGATGCTATTGCCGCCGCCGACCTCAGTCAAACCAGCGGCTTCGGCCCATTCGGGCCCCAAGG
CATCGGCCAGTACACAACCTGGCGGGATTTCATTTGCGCCATTGCTGATCCCCATGTCTACCACTGGCAG
ACCGTGATGGACGACACCGTGTCCGCCAGCGTAGCTCAAGCCCTGGACGAACTGATGCTGTGGGCCGAAG
ACTGTCCCGAGGTGCGCCACCTCGTCCATGCCGACTTCGGCAGCAACAACGTCCTGACCGACAACGGCCG
CATCACCGCCGTAATCGACTGGTCCGAAGCTATGTTCGGGGACAGTCAGTACGAGGTGGCCAACATCTTC
TTCTGGCGGCCCTGGCTGGCTTGCATGGAGCAGCAGACTCGCTACTTCGAGCGCCGGCATCCCGAGCTGG
CCGGCAGCCCTCGTCTGCGAGCCTACATGCTGCGCATCGGCCTGGATCAGCTCTACCAGAGCCTCGTGGA
CGGCAACTTCGACGATGCTGCCTGGGCTCAAGGCCGCTGCGATGCCATCGTCCGCAGCGGGGCCGGCACC
GTCGGTCGCACACAAATCGCTCGCCGGAGCGCAGCCGTATGGACCGACGGCTGCGTCGAGGTGCTGGCCG
ACAGCGGCAACCGCCGGCCCAGTACACGACCGCGCGCTAAGGAGGTAGGTCGAGTTTAAGCGATCGCTAA
TCAACCTCTGGATTACAAAATTTGTGAAAGATTGACTGGTATTCTTAACTATGTTGCTCCTTTTACGCTA
TGTGGATACGCTGCTTTAATGCCTTTGTATCATGCTATTGCTTCCCGTATGGCTTTCATTTTCTCCTCCT
TGTATAAATCCTGGTTGCTGTCTCTTTATGAGGAGTTGTGGCCCGTTGTCAGGCAACGTGGCGTGGTGTG
CACTGTGTTTGCTGACGCAACCCCCACTGGTTGGGGCATTGCCACCACCTGTCAGCTCCTTTCCGGGACT
TTCGCTTTCCCCCTCCCTATTGCCACGGCGGAACTCATCGCCGCCTGCCTTGCCCGCTGCTGGACAGGGG
CTCGGCTGTTGGGCACTGACAATTCCGTGGTGTTGTCGGGGAAGCTGACGTCCTTTCCATGGCTGCTCGC
CTGTGTTGCCACCTGGATTCTGCGCGGGACGTCCTTCTGCTACGTCCCTTCGGCCCTCAATCCAGCGGAC
CTTCCTTCCCGCGGCCTGCTGCCGGCTCTGCGGCCTCTTCCGCGTCTTCGCCTTCGCCCTCAGACGAGTC
GGATCTCCCTTTGGGCCGCCTCCCCGCTTAATCGCGTCGAGACCTAGAAAAACATGGAGCAATCACAAGT
AGCAATACAGCAGCTACCAATGCTGATTGTGCCTGGCTAGAAGCACAAGAGGAGGAGGAGGTGGGTTTTC
CAGTCACACCTCAGGTACCTTTAAGACCAATGACTTACAAGGCAGCTGTAGATCTTAGCCACTTTTTAAA
AGAAAAGGGGGGACTGGAAGGGCTAATTCACTCCCAACGAAGACAAGATATCCTTGATCTGTGGATCTAC
CACACACAAGGCTACTTCCCTGATTGGCAGAACTACACACCAGGGCCAGGGATCAGATATCCACTGACCT
TTGGATGGTGCTACAAGCTAGTACCAGTTGAGCAAGAGAAGGTAGAAGAAGCCAATGAAGGAGAGAACAC
CCGCTTGTTACACCCTGTGAGCCTGCATGGGATGGATGACCCGGAGAGAGAAGTATTAGAGTGGAGGTTT
GACAGCCGCCTAGCATTTCATCACATGGCCCGAGAGCTGCATCCGGACTGTACTGGGTCTCTCTGGTTAG
ACCAGATCTGAGCCTGGGAGCTCTCTGGCTAACTAGGGAACCCACTGCTTAAGCCTCAATAAAGCTTGCC
TTGAGTGCTTCAAGTAGTGTGTGCCCGTCTGTTGTGTGACTCTGGTAACTAGAGATCCCTCAGACCCTTT
TAGTCAGTGTGGAAAATCTCTAGCAGGGCCCGTTTCATGTGAGCAAAAGGCCAGCAAAAGGCCAGGAACC
GTAAAAAGGCCGCGTTGCTGGCGTTTTTCCATAGGCTCCGCCCCCCTGACGAGCATCACAAAAATCGACG
CTCAAGTCAGAGGTGGCGAAACCCGACAGGACTATAAAGATACCAGGCGTTTCCCCCTGGAAGCTCCCTC
GTGCGCTCTCCTGTTCCGACCCTGCCGCTTACCGGATACCTGTCCGCCTTTCTCCCTTCGGGAAGCGTGG
CGCTTTCTCATAGCTCACGCTGTAGGTATCTCAGTTCGGTGTAGGTCGTTCGCTCCAAGCTGGGCTGTGT
GCACGAACCCCCCGTTCAGCCCGACCGCTGCGCCTTATCCGGTAACTATCGTCTTGAGTCCAACCCGGTA
AGACACGACTTATCGCCACTGGCAGCAGCCACTGGTAACAGGATTAGCAGAGCGAGGTATGTAGGCGGTG
CTACAGAGTTCTTGAAGTGGTGGCCTAACTACGGCTACACTAGAAGAACAGTATTTGGTATCTGCGCTCT
GCTGAAGCCAGTTACCTTCGGAAAAAGAGTTGGTAGCTCTTGATCCGGCAAACAAACCACCGCTGGTAGC
GGTGGTTTTTTTGTTTGCAAGCAGCAGATTACGCGCAGAAAAAAAGGATCTCAAGAAGATCCTTTGATCT
TTTCTACGGGGTCTGACGCTCAGTGGAACGAAAACTCACGTTAAGGGATTTTGGTCATGAGATTATCAAA
AAGGATCTTCACCTAGATCCTTTTAAATTAAAAATGAAGTTTTAAATCAATCTAAAGTATATATGAGTAA
ACTTGGTCTGACAGTTACCAATGCTTAATCAGTGAGGCACCTATCTCAGCGATCTGTCTATTTCGTTCAT
CCATAGTTGCCTGACTCCCCGTCGTGTAGATAACTACGATACGGGAGGGCTTACCATCTGGCCCCAGTGC
TGCAATGATACCGCGAGACCCACGCTCACCGGCTCCAGATTTATCAGCAATAAACCAGCCAGCCGGAAGG
GCCGAGCGCAGAAGTGGTCCTGCAACTTTATCCGCCTCCATCCAGTCTATTAATTGTTGCCGGGAAGCTA
GAGTAAGTAGTTCGCCAGTTAATAGTTTGCGCAACGTTGTTGCCATTGCTACAGGCATCGTGGTGTCACG
CTCGTCGTTTGGTATGGCTTCATTCAGCTCCGGTTCCCAACGATCAAGGCGAGTTACATGATCCCCCATG
TTGTGCAAAAAAGCGGTTAGCTCCTTCGGTCCTCCGATCGTTGTCAGAAGTAAGTTGGCCGCAGTGTTAT
CACTCATGGTTATGGCAGCACTGCATAATTCTCTTACTGTCATGCCATCCGTAAGATGCTTTTCTGTGAC
TGGTGAGTACTCAACCAAGTCATTCTGAGAATAGTGTATGCGGCGACCGAGTTGCTCTTGCCCGGCGTCA
ATACGGGATAATACCGCGCCACATAGCAGAACTTTAAAAGTGCTCATCATTGGAAAACGTTCTTCGGGGC
GAAAACTCTCAAGGATCTTACCGCTGTTGAGATCCAGTTCGATGTAACCCACTCGTGCACCCAACTGATC
TTCAGCATCTTTTACTTTCACCAGCGTTTCTGGGTGAGCAAAAACAGGAAGGCAAAATGCCGCAAAAAAG
GGAATAAGGGCGACACGGAAATGTTGAATACTCATACTCTTCCTTTTTCAATATTATTGAAGCATTTATC
AGGGTTATTGTCTCATGAGCGGATACATATTTGAATGTATTTAGAAAAATAAACAAATAGGGGTTCCGCG
CACATTTCCCCGAAAAGTGCCACCTGACGTCGACGGATCGGGAGATCTCCCGATCCCCTATGGTGCACTC
TCAGTACAATCTGCTCTGATGCCGCATAGTTAAGCCAGTATCTGCTCCCTGCTTGTGTGTTGGAGGTCGC
TGAGTAGTGCGCGAGCAAAATTTAAGCTACAACAAGGCAAGGCTTGACCGACAATTGCATGAAG
Features (pLannotate 1.2.2; 18 found; start..end, strand, type, name):
     69..398     +  promoter       SV40 promoter: SV40 enhancer and early promoter
    410..789     +  enhancer       CMV enhancer: human cytomegalovirus immediate early enhancer
    790..989     +  promoter       CMV promoter: human cytomegalovirus (CMV) immediate early promoter
   1007..1187    +  LTR            5' LTR (truncated): truncated 5' long terminal repeat (LTR) from HIV-1
   1234..1359    +  misc_feature   HIV-1 Ψ: packaging signal of human immunodeficiency virus type 1
   1343..1681    +  CDS            HIV-1 gag (fragment): gag protein from human immunodeficiency virus 1; gag
   1856..2089    +  misc_feature   RRE: The Rev response element (RRE) of HIV-1 allows for Rev-dependent mRNA export from the nucleus to the cytoplasm.
   2465..2565    +  CDS            Rev (fragment): human immunodeficiency virus 1 (HIV-1) Rev protein; rev; enhances nuclear export of unspliced and incompletely spliced viral mRNAs
   2615..2732    +  misc_feature   cPPT/CTS: central polypurine tract and central termination sequence of HIV-1
   2869..3276    +  promoter       SFFV promoter: spleen focus-forming virus long terminal repeat (LTR) promoter
   3852..4889    +  CDS            HygR: hygromycin B phosphotransferase confers resistance to hygromycin
   4899..5487    +  misc_feature   WPRE: woodchuck hepatitis virus posttranscriptional regulatory element
   5498..5998    +  CDS            nef (fragment): NEF_HV1LA - Experimental evidence at protein level: Swiss-Prot protein existence level 1. Extracellular Nef protein targets CD4(+) T-lymphocytes for apoptosis by interacting with CXCR4 surface receptors. From Human immunodeficiency virus type 1 group M subtype B (isolate Lai) (HIV-1).
   6005..6185    +  LTR            5' LTR (truncated): truncated 5' long terminal repeat (LTR) from HIV-1
   6256..6844    -  rep_origin     ori: high-copy-number ColE1/pMB1/pBR322/pUC origin of replication
   7015..7875    -  CDS            AmpR: β-lactamase; bla; confers resistance to ampicillin, carbenicillin, and related antibiotics
   7876..7980    -  promoter       AmpR promoter: bla
   8039..8091    -  misc_feature   bom (fragment): basis of mobility region from pBR322
