[The description below was written by a language model from this plasmid's Addgene catalogue record and pLannotate feature annotations shown in this document.]
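Description:
pScalps hygro is an empty HIV-1-based lentiviral transfer vector intended as a backbone for cloning a gene of interest and delivering it stably to mammalian cells. In bacteria it is maintained through a high-copy ColE1/pUC-type origin and selected with ampicillin via the β-lactamase gene and its own promoter; a fragment of the pBR322 bom region is also annotated. The catalogue gives a backbone size of 7,743 bp, whereas the sequenced record that was annotated is 8,184 nt; the record does not explain this difference.

The viral portion begins with a CMV enhancer/promoter placed directly upstream of a truncated 5' LTR, an arrangement that typically drives genomic RNA transcription in packaging cells; an SV40 enhancer/early promoter lies just upstream of it, and its role is not stated. Downstream are the Ψ packaging signal extending into a gag fragment, the Rev response element for Rev-dependent nuclear export of the unspliced genome, a short Rev fragment, and the cPPT/CTS, which aids nuclear import and transduction. The internal expression unit starts with the spleen focus-forming virus (SFFV) LTR promoter, followed by an unannotated gap of several hundred bases before the hygromycin B phosphotransferase coding sequence. The listed MluI and AsiSI cloning sites presumably lie in this interval, but no separate promoter, IRES or 2A element for HygR is annotated, so the record does not show how the marker is expressed. A WPRE follows to enhance transcript stability and expression, then a nef fragment and a truncated LTR closing the provirus. No insert is present. Transduced cells are selected with hygromycin, and the associated publication concerns lentiviral particles pseudotyped with SARS-CoV-2 spike.
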