Addgene plasmid #184785: pScalps hygro
Purpose: (Empty Backbone) Empty Lentiviral vector backbone
Depositing lab: Ajit Chande. Depositing organization: Indian Institute of Science Education and Research (IISER), Bhopal. Publication: SARS CoV-2 Nucleoprotein Enhances the Infectivity of Lentiviral Spike Particles. Mishra T, Sreepadmanabh M, Ramdas P, Sahu AK, Kumar A, Chande A. Front Cell Infect Microbiol. 2021 Apr 23;11:663688. doi: 10.3389/fcimb.2021.663688. eCollection 2021. PubMed 33968806.
Backbone
  Vector backbone: pScalps hygro
  Backbone size (bp): 7743
  Vector type: Lentiviral
  Selectable markers: Hygromycin
Growth in bacteria
  Bacterial resistance: Ampicillin, 100 μg/mL
  Growth temperature: 37°C
  Growth strain: NEB Stable
  Copy number: High Copy
Gene/Insert
  Gene/Insert name: na
  Cloning method: Unknown; 5′ cloning site MluI (not destroyed); 3′ cloning site AsiSI (not destroyed)
  Sequencing primers: 5′ unknown
Terms and licenses: Academic/Nonprofit Terms; Industry Terms: Not Available to Industry
How to cite: pScalps hygro was a gift from Ajit Chande (Addgene plasmid # 184785 ; http://n2t.net/addgene:184785 ; RRID:Addgene_184785)
